Addgene plasmid #47: pcDNA-f:PGC1-3D
Depositing lab: Bruce Spiegelman. Depositing organization: Dana-Farber Cancer Institute. Publication: Suppression of mitochondrial respiration through recruitment of p160 myb binding protein to PGC-1alpha: modulation by p38 MAPK. Fan M, Rhee J, St-Pierre J, Handschin C, Puigserver P, Lin J, Jaeger S, Erdjument-Bromage H, Tempst P, Spiegelman BM. Genes Dev 2004 Feb 1;18(3):278-89. Epub 2004 Jan 26. 10.1101/gad.1152204 PubMed 14744933.
Backbone
  Vector backbone: pcDNA3.1 myc-His A
  Backbone manufacturer: Invitrogen
  Backbone size w/o insert (bp): 5500
  Vector type: Mammalian Expression
Growth in bacteria
  Bacterial resistance: Ampicillin, 100 μg/mL
  Growth temperature: 37°C
  Growth strain: DH5alpha
  Copy number: High Copy
Gene/Insert
  Gene/Insert name: PGC-1a (alt names: PPAR gamma coactivator 1 alpha; PGC1a; PPAR gamma coactivator 1)
  Species: M. musculus (mouse)
  Insert size (bp): 2400
  Mutation: Amino acids 262, 265, and 298 have been changed to aspartic acid
  GenBank ID: NM_008904
  Entrez Gene: Ppargc1a (a.k.a. A830037N07Rik, Gm11133, PGC-1, PPARGC-1-alpha, Pgc-1alpha, Pgc1, Pgco1, Ppargc1)
  Tag / fusion protein: flag (N terminal on insert)
  Cloning method: Restriction Enzyme; 5′ cloning site EcoRV (not destroyed); 3′ cloning site AgeI (not destroyed)
  Sequencing primers: 5′ T7
Terms and licenses: Academic/Nonprofit Terms; Industry Terms: Not Available to Industry
Depositor comments: Please see Addgene plasmid 1026 (pcDNA-f:PGC1) for wildtype sequence and map.
How to cite: pcDNA-f:PGC1-3D was a gift from Bruce Spiegelman (Addgene plasmid # 47 ; http://n2t.net/addgene:47 ; RRID:Addgene_47)
