[The description below was written by a language model from this plasmid's Addgene catalogue record.]
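Description:
pcDNA-f:PGC1-3D is a mammalian expression plasmid built on the Invitrogen pcDNA3.1 myc-His A backbone (about 5.5 kb without insert). It carries a roughly 2.4 kb cDNA for mouse PGC-1α (Ppargc1a, PPAR gamma coactivator 1 alpha). The plasmid is maintained at high copy in E. coli under ampicillin selection. The record includes no feature table, so the regulatory elements are not itemised. Vectors of the pcDNA3.1 family normally drive the insert from the CMV immediate-early promoter and have an upstream T7 promoter, which fits the T7 primer listed for 5′ sequencing. The insert was cloned by restriction digestion between EcoRV and AgeI, and both sites remain intact. The record does not say whether the backbone's C-terminal myc-His tag is read in frame with the insert. The only tag it lists is a FLAG epitope at the N terminus of PGC-1α, which allows detection and immunoprecipitation of the expressed protein.

The defining feature is a triple substitution ("3D") in which amino acids 262, 265 and 298 are changed to aspartic acid. Aspartate replacements are commonly used as acidic mimics of constitutive phosphorylation. The associated publication concerns p38 MAPK modulation of PGC-1α and the recruitment of p160 myb binding protein as a suppressor of its activity in mitochondrial respiration. This suggests the construct serves as a phosphomimetic version of the coactivator, although the record does not state this directly. It is suited to transient transfection of mammalian cells to compare the activity and protein interactions of the mutant with wild-type PGC-1α. The depositor points to the parental pcDNA-f:PGC1 plasmid for the wild-type sequence and map.
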