>Addgene plasmid #47 | pcDNA-f:PGC1-3D | addgene partial sequence | sequence record 16387 | 47 with T7
GAGCTCGGATCCCTAGTCCAGTGTGGTGGAATTCTGCAGATATCCGGATCACCACCATGGACTACAAAGA
CGATGACGATAAAGCAAGAAGAGCATCTGTGGGATCCTGCAGCCAAGACTCTGTATGGAGTGACATAGAG
TGTGCTGCTCTGGTTGGTGAGGACCAGCCTCTTTGCCCAGATCTTCCTGAACTTGACCTTTCTGAACTTG
ATGTGAATGACTTGGATACAGACAGCTTTCTGGGTGGATTGAAGTGGTGTAGCGACCAATCGGAAATCAT
ATCCAACCAGTACAACAATGAGCCTGCGAACATATTTGAGAAGATAGATGAAGAGAATGAGGCAAACTTG
CTAGCGGTCCTCACAGAGACACTGGACAGTCTCCCCGTGGATGAAGACGGATTGCCCTCATTTGATGCAC
TGACAGATGGAGCCGTGACCACTGACAACGAGGCCAGTCCTTCCTCCATGCCTGACGGCACCCCTCCCCC
TCAGGAGGCAGAAGAGCCGTCTCTACTTAAGAAGCTCTTACTGGCACCAGCCAACACTCAGCTCAGCTAC
AATGAATGCAGCGGTCTTAGCACTCAGAACCATGCAGCAAACCACACCCACAGGATCAGAACAAACCCTG
CCATTGTTAAGACCGAGAATTCATGGAGCAATAAAGCGAAGAGCATTTGTCAACAGCAAAAGCCACAAAG
ACGTCCCTGCTCAGAGCTTCTCAAGTATCTGACCACAAACGATGACCCTCCTCACACCAAACCCACAGAA
AACAGGAACAGCAGCAGAGACAAATGTGCTTCCAAAAAGAAGTCCCATACACAACCGCAGTCGCAACATG
CTCAAGCCAAACCAACAACTTTATCTCTTCCTCTGGACCCAGAGGACCCAAATGACCCCAAGGGTTCCCC
ATTTGAGAACAAGACTATTGAGCGAACCTTAAGTGTGGAACTCTCTGGAACTGCAGGCCTAACTCCTCCC
ACGGATCCTCCTCATAAAGCC
